Addgene plasmid #136098: CTAG_linker-eGFP
Purpose: FP for C-term fusion with CDS12 without linker
Depositing lab: Jim Haseloff. Depositing organization: University of Cambridge. Publication: Systematic tools for reprogramming plant gene expression in a simple model, Marchantia polymorpha. Sauret-Gueto S, Frangedakis E, Silvestri L, Rebmann M, Tomaselli M, Markel K, Delmans M, West A, Patron NJ, Haseloff J. ACS Synth Biol. 2020 Mar 12. doi: 10.1021/acssynbio.9b00511. PubMed 32163700.
Backbone
  Vector backbone: pUAP4
  Vector type: Plant Expression, Synthetic Biology
Growth in bacteria
  Bacterial resistance: Chloramphenicol, 25 μg/mL
  Growth temperature: 37°C
  Growth strain: DH5alpha
  Copy number: High Copy
Gene/Insert
  Gene/Insert name: CTAG_AlaSerGly10xAlaGlySer_eGFP
  Species: Synthetic
  Mutation: BsaI/ SapI domesticated
  Cloning method: Restriction Enzyme; 5′ cloning site BsaI (destroyed during cloning); 3′ cloning site BsaI (destroyed during cloning)
  Sequencing primers: 5′ n/a
Terms and licenses: Academic/Nonprofit Terms; Industry Terms: Not Available to Industry
Depositor comments: Please visit https://www.biorxiv.org/content/10.1101/2020.02.29.971002v1 for bioRxiv preprint.
How to cite: CTAG_linker-eGFP was a gift from Jim Haseloff (Addgene plasmid # 136098 ; http://n2t.net/addgene:136098 ; RRID:Addgene_136098)
