[The description below was written by a language model from this plasmid's Addgene catalogue record and pLannotate feature annotations shown in this document.]
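Description:
CTAG_linker-eGFP is a small (about 2.8 kb) Level 0 DNA part plasmid from a synthetic biology toolkit developed for engineering gene expression in the liverwort Marchantia polymorpha. It is built in the pUAP4 part-acceptor backbone and is a storage and assembly vector, not an expression construct. The feature table shows no plant promoter or plant terminator around the insert, so the part must be combined with other modules before it can be expressed. The plasmid is maintained in E. coli through a high-copy ColE1/pUC-type origin. Selection is by chloramphenicol, using a cat gene driven by its native promoter and followed by the lambda t0 terminator. Two further bacterial terminators, one putative and one from the his operon, flank the insert region and probably insulate it from read-through transcription.

The payload is a synthetic C-terminal tag ("CTAG") module. It consists of EGFP, the enhanced green fluorescent protein, which the insert name indicates is preceded by a flexible alanine/serine/glycine-rich linker (AlaSerGly, a 10x repeat element, AlaGlySer). The annotation tool identified only the EGFP coding sequence, so the linker is not annotated separately, and it presumably lies in the short stretch just upstream of EGFP. The stated purpose describes a fluorescent protein for C-terminal fusion to a "CDS12" coding part that lacks its own linker, so here the tag module supplies the spacer. Internal BsaI and SapI sites have been removed (domestication), which makes the part compatible with Type IIS assembly. It is typically used to build fluorescently tagged proteins in multi-part plant transcription units, for example for localisation or expression studies.
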