Features (pLannotate 1.2.2; 7 found; start..end, strand, type, name):
     91..134     -  terminator     bacterial terminator: putative bacterial transcription terminator
    193..912     +  CDS            EGFP: the original enhanced GFP (Yang et al., 1996) mammalian codon-optimized
    930..987     +  terminator     his operon terminator: This putative transcriptin terminator from the E. coli his operon has a 2-bp deletion introduced during synthesis. Its efficiency has not been determined.
   1182..1770    -  rep_origin     ori: high-copy-number ColE1/pMB1/pBR322/pUC origin of replication
   1953..2047    -  terminator     lambda t0 terminator: transcription terminator from phage lambda
   2071..2727    -  CDS            cat: CAT_ECOLX - Experimental evidence at protein level: Swiss-Prot protein existence level 1. This enzyme is an effector of chloramphenicol resistance in bacteria. From Escherichia coli. This protein is used as a marker in many commonly used cloning vectors, such as pACYC184.
   2728..5       -  promoter       cat promoter (across the origin): promoter of the E. coli cat gene encoding chloramphenicol acetyltransferase
>Addgene plasmid #136098 | CTAG_linker-eGFP | addgene full sequence | sequence record 275031 | Addgene NGS Result
GTGCCCGATCAACTCGAGTGCCACCTGACGTCTAAGAAACCATTATTATCATGACATTAACCTATAAAAA
TAGGCGTATCACGAGGCAGAATTTCAGATAAAAAAAATCCTTAGCTTTCGCTAAGGATGATTTCTGGAAT
TCGGTCTCATTCGGGAGCAGCTGCGGCTGCCGCTGCGGCAGCGGCCGGATCCATGGTGAGCAAGGGCGAG
GAGCTGTTCACCGGGGTGGTGCCCATCCTGGTCGAGCTGGACGGCGACGTAAACGGCCACAAGTTCAGCG
TGTCCGGCGAGGGCGAGGGCGATGCCACCTACGGCAAGCTGACCCTGAAGTTCATCTGCACCACCGGCAA
GCTGCCCGTGCCCTGGCCCACCCTCGTGACCACCCTGACCTACGGCGTGCAGTGCTTCAGCCGCTACCCC
GACCACATGAAGCAGCACGACTTCTTCAAGTCCGCCATGCCCGAAGGCTACGTCCAGGAGCGCACCATCT
TCTTCAAGGACGACGGCAACTACAAGACCCGCGCCGAGGTGAAGTTCGAGGGCGACACCCTGGTGAACCG
CATCGAGCTGAAGGGCATCGACTTCAAGGAGGACGGCAACATCCTGGGGCACAAGCTGGAGTACAACTAC
AACAGCCACAACGTCTATATCATGGCCGACAAGCAGAAGAACGGCATCAAGGTGAACTTCAAGATCCGCC
ACAACATCGAGGACGGCAGCGTGCAGCTCGCCGACCACTACCAGCAGAACACCCCCATCGGCGACGGCCC
CGTGCTGCTGCCCGACAACCACTACCTGAGCACCCAGTCCGCCCTGAGCAAAGACCCCAACGAGAAGCGC
GATCACATGGTCCTGCTGGAGTTCGTGACCGCCGCCGGGATCACTCTCGGCATGGACGAGCTGTACAAGT
AAGCTTCGAGACCCTGCAGTCCGGCAAAAAAGGGCAAGGTGTCACCACCCTGCCCTTTTTCTTTAAAACC
GAAAAGATTACTTCGCGTTATGCAGGCTTCCTCGCTCACTGACTCGCTGCGCTCGGTCGTTCGGCTGCGG
CGAGCGGTATCAGCTCACTCAAAGGCGGTAATACGGTTATCCACAGAATCAGGGGATAACGCAGGAAAGA
ACATGTGAGCAAAAGGCCAGCAAAAGGCCAGGAACCGTAAAAAGGCCGCGTTGCTGGCGTTTTTCCACAG
GCTCCGCCCCCCTGACGAGCATCACAAAAATCGACGCTCAAGTCAGAGGTGGCGAAACCCGACAGGACTA
TAAAGATACCAGGCGTTTCCCCCTGGAAGCTCCCTCGTGCGCTCTCCTGTTCCGACCCTGCCGCTTACCG
GATACCTGTCCGCCTTTCTCCCTTCGGGAAGCGTGGCGCTTTCTCATAGCTCACGCTGTAGGTATCTCAG
TTCGGTGTAGGTCGTTCGCTCCAAGCTGGGCTGTGTGCACGAACCCCCCGTTCAGCCCGACCGCTGCGCC
TTATCCGGTAACTATCGTCTTGAGTCCAACCCGGTAAGACACGACTTATCGCCACTGGCAGCAGCCACTG
GTAACAGGATTAGCAGAGCGAGGTATGTAGGCGGTGCTACAGAGTTCTTGAAGTGGTGGCCTAACTACGG
CTACACTAGAAGAACAGTATTTGGTATCTGCGCTCTGCTGAAGCCAGTTACCTTCGGAAAAAGAGTTGGT
AGCTCTTGATCCGGCAAACAAACCACCGCTGGTAGCGGTGGTTTTTTTGTTTGCAAGCAGCAGATTACGC
GCAGAAAAAAAGGATCTCAAGAAGATCCTTTGATCTTTTCTACGGGGTCTGACGCTCAGTGGAACGAAAA
CTCACGTTAAGGGATTTTGGTCATGAGATTATCAAAAAGGATCTTCACCTAGATCCTTTTAAATTAAAAA
TGAAGTTTTAAATCAATCTAAAGTATATATGAGTAAACTTGGTCTGACAGCTCGAGGCTTGGATTCTCAC
CAATAAAAAACGCCCGGCGGCAACCGAGCGTTCTGAACAAATCCAGATGGAGTTCTGAGGTCATTACTGG
ATCTATCAACAGGAGTCCAAGCGAGCTCGATATCAAATTACGCCCCGCCCTGCCACTCATCGCAGTACTG
TTGTAATTCATTAAGCATTCTGCCGACATGGAAGCCATCACAAACGGCATGATGAACCTGAATCGCCAGC
GGCATCAGCACCTTGTCGCCTTGCGTATAATATTTGCCCATGGTGAAAACGGGGGCGAAGAAGTTGTCCA
TATTGGCCACGTTTAAATCAAAACTGGTGAAACTCACCCAGGGATTGGCTGAGACGAAAAACATATTCTC
AATAAACCCTTTAGGGAAATAGGCCAGGTTTTCACCGTAACACGCCACATCTTGCGAATATATGTGTAGA
AACTGCCGGAAATCGTCGTGGTATTCACTCCAGAGCGATGAAAACGTTTCAGTTTGCTCATGGAAAACGG
TGTAACAAGGGTGAACACTATCCCATATCACCAGCTCACCGTCTTTCATTGCCATACGAAATTCCGGATG
AGCATTCATCAGGCGGGCAAGAATGTGAATAAAGGCCGGATAAAACTTGTGCTTATTTTTCTTTACGGTC
TTTAAAAAGGCCGTAATATCCAGCTGAACGGTCTGGTTATAGGTACATTGAGCAACTGACTGAAATGCCT
CAAAATGTTCTTTACGATGCCATTGGGATATATCAACGGTGGTATATCCAGTGATTTTTTTCTCCATTTT
AGCTTCCTTAGCTCCTGAAAATCTCGATAACTCAAAAAATACGCCCGGTAGTGATCTTATTTCATTATGG
TGAAAGTTGGAACCTCTTAC
